>Addgene plasmid #139767 | TBXTA-c044 | addgene full sequence | sequence record 296582 | Addgene NGS Result
TAATACGACTCACTATAGGGGAATTGTGAGCGGATAACAATTCCCCTCTAGAAATAATTTTGTTTAACTT
TAAGAAGGAGATATACATATGCACCATCATCATCATCATTCTTCTGGTGTAGATCTGGGTACCGAGAACC
TGTACTTCCAATCCATGGAACTGCGTGTGGGTCTGGAAGAAAGCGAACTGTGGCTGCGCTTTAAAGAGCT
GACCAACGAAATGATCGTGACCAAAAACGGCCGCCGCATGTTTCCTGTGCTGAAAGTTAACGTGAGCGGC
CTGGACCCGAACGCCATGTACAGCTTCCTGCTGGATTTCGTTGCCGCAGATAACCACCGCTGGAAGTATG
TGAACGGCGAATGGGTGCCGGGTGGCAAACCGGAACCGCAGGCACCTAGCTGCGTGTATATCCACCCGGA
TAGCCCTAACTTCGGTGCCCATTGGATGAAAGCCCCGGTGAGCTTCAGCAAGGTGAAGCTGACCAACAAA
CTGAACGGCGGCGGCCAAATCATGCTGAACAGCTTACATAAATATGAACCTCGCATCCACATTGTGCGTG
TGGGCGACCCGCAACGTATGATCACCAGCCATTGCTTCCCGGAGACACAGTTCATTGCCGTTACCGCCTA
CCAGAACGAGGAAATTACCGCACTGAAAATTAAATACAACCCTTTTGCAAAAGCCTTCTTAGATGCCAAA
GAGCGCAGCGACAGCAGTAAAGGTGGATACGGCCTGAATGATATCTTTGAAGCGCAGAAGATTGAATGGC
ATGAATGATAAGGATCCGAATTCGAGCTCCGTCGACAAGCTTGCGGCCGCACTCGAGCACCACCACCACC
ACCACTGAGATCCGGCTGCTAACAAAGCCCGAAAGGAAGCTGAGTTGGCTGCTGCCACCGCTGAGCAATA
ACTAGCATAACCCCTTGGGGCCTCTAAACGGGTCTTGAGGGGTTTTTTGCTGAAAGGAGGAACTATATCC
GGATTGGCGAATGGG
[124 nt withheld, positions 996-1119]
C
[91 nt withheld, positions 1121-1211]
A
[49 nt withheld, positions 1213-1261]
CCTTTGACGTTGGAGTCCACGTTCTTT
[37 nt withheld, positions 1289-1325]
ACCCTATCTCGGTCTATTCTTTTGATTTATAAGGGATTTTGCCGATTTCGGCCTATTGGTTAAAAAATGA
GCTGATTTAACAAAAATTTAACGCGAATTTTAACAAAATATTAACGCTTACAATTTAGGTGGCACTTTTC
GGGGAAATGTGCGCGGAACCCCTATTTGTTTATTTTTCTAAATACATTCAAATATGTATCCGCTCATGAA
TTAATTCTTAGAAAAACTCATCGAGCATCAAATGAAACTGCAATTTATTCATATCAGGATTATCAATACC
ATATTTTTGAAAAAGCCGTTTCTGTAATGAAGGAGAAAACTCACCGAGGCAGTTCCATAGGATGGCAAGA
TCCTGGTATCGGTCTGCGATTCCGACTCGTCCAACATCAATACAACCTATTAATTTCCCCTCGTCAAAAA
TAAGGTTATCAAGTGAGAAATCACCATGAGTGACGACTGAATCCGGTGAGAATGGCAAAAGTTTATGCAT
TTCTTTCCAGACTTGTTCAACAGGCCAGCCATTACGCTCGTCATCAAAATCACTCGCATCAACCAAACCG
TTATTCATTCGTGATTGCGCCTGAGCGAGACGAAATACGCGATCGCTGTTAAAAGGACAATTACAAACAG
GAATCGAATGCAACCGGCGCAGGAACACTGCCAGCGCATCAACAATATTTTCACCTGAATCAGGATATTC
TTCTAATACCTGGAATGCTGTTTTCCCGGGGATCGCAGTGGTGAGTAACCATGCATCATCAGGAGTACGG
ATAAAATGCTTGATGGTCGGAAGAGGCATAAATTCCGTCAGCCAGTTTAGTCTGACCATCTCATCTGTAA
CATCATTGGCAACGCTACCTTTGCCATGTTTCAGAAACAACTCTGGCGCATCGGGCTTCCCATACAATCG
ATAGATTGTCGCACCTGATTGCCCGACATTATCGCGAGCCCATTTATACCCATATAAATCAGCATCCATG
TTGGAATTTAATCGCGGCCTAGAGCAAGACGTTTCCCGTTGAATATGGCTCATAACACCCCTTGTATTAC
TGTTTATGTAAGCAGACAGTTTTATTGTTCATGACCAAAATCCCTTAACGTGAGTTTTCGTTCCACTGAG
CGTCAGACCCCGTAGAAAAGATCAAAGGATCTTCTTGAGATCCTTTTTTTCTGCGCGTAATCTGCTGCTT
GCAAACAAAAAAACCACCGCTACCAGCGGTGGTTTGTTTGCCGGATCAAGAGCTACCAACTCTTTTTCCG
AAGGTAACTGGCTTCAGCAGAGCGCAGATACCAAATACTGTCCTTCTAGTGTAGCCGTAGTTAGGCCACC
ACTTCAAGAACTCTGTAGCACCGCCTACATACCTCGCTCTGCTAATCCTGTTACCAGTGGCTGCTGCCAG
TGGCGATAAGTCGTGTCTTACCGGGTTGGACTCAAGACGATAGTTACCGGATAAGGCGCAGCGGTCGGGC
TGAACGGGGGGTTCGTGCACACAGCCCAGCTTGGAGCGAACGACCTACACCGAACTGAGATACCTACAGC
GTGAGCTATGAGAAAGCGCCACGCTTCCCGAAGGGAGAAAGGCGGACAGGTATCCGGTAAGCGGCAGGGT
CGGAACAGGAGAGCGCACGAGGGAGCTTCCAGGGGGAAACGCCTGGTATCTTTATAGTCCTGTCGGGTTT
CGCCACCTCTGACTTGAGCGTCGATTTTTGTGATGCTCGTCAGGGGGGCGGAGCCTATGGAAAAACGCCA
GCAACGCGGCCTTTTTACGGTTCCTGGCCTTTTGCTGGCCTTTTGCTCACATGTTCTTTCCTGCGTTATC
CCCTGATTCTGTGGATAACCGTATTACCGCCTTTGAGTGAGCTGATACCGCTCGCCGCAGCCGAACGACC
GAGCGCAGCGAGTCAGTGAGCGAGGAAGCGGAAGAGCGCCTGATGCGGTATTTTCTCCTTACGCATCTGT
GCGGTATTTCACACCGCAATGGTGCACTCTCAGTACAATCTGCTCTGATGCCGCATAGTTAAGCCAGTAT
ACACTCCGCTATCGCTACGTGACTGGGTCATGGCTGCGCCCCGACACCCGCCAACACCCGCTGACGCGCC
CTGACGGGCTTGTCTGCTCCCGGCATCCGCTTACAGACAAGCTGTGACCGTCTCCGGGAGCTGCATGTGT
CAGAGGTTTTCACCGTCATCACCGAAACGCGCGAGGCAGCTGCGGTAAAGCTCATCAGCGTGGTCGTGAA
GCGATTCACAGATGTCTGCCTGTTCATCCGCGTCCAGCTCGTTGAGTTTCTCCAGAAGCGTTAATGTCTG
GCTTCTGATAAAGCGGGCCATGTTAAGGGCGGTTTTTTCCTGTTTGGTCACTGATGCCTCCGTGTAAGGG
GGATTTCTGTTCATGGGGGTAATGATACCGATGAAACGAGAGAGGATGCTCACGATACGGGTTACTGATG
ATGAACATGCCCGGTTACTGGAACGTTGTGAGGGTAAACAACTGGCGGTATGGATGCGGCGGGACCAGAG
AAAAATCACTCAGGGTCAATGCCAGCGCTTCGTTAATACAGATGTAGGTGTTCCACAGGGTAGCCAGCAG
CATCCTGCGATGCAGATCCGGAACATAATGGTGCAGGGCGCTGACTTCCGCGTTTCCAGACTTTACGAAA
CACGGAAACCGAAGACCATTCATGTTGTTGCTCAGGTCGCAGACGTTTTGCAGCAGCAGTCGCTTCACGT
TCGCTCGCGTATCGGTGATTCATTCTGCTAACCAGTAAGGCAACCCCGCCAGCCTAGCCGGGTCCTCAAC
GACAGGAGCACGATCATGCGCACCCGTGGGGCCGCCATGCCGGCGATAATGGCCTGCTTCTCGCCGAAAC
GTTTGGTGGCGGGACCAGTGACGAAGGCTTGAGCGAGGGCGTGCAAGATTCCGAATACCGCAAGCGACAG
GCCGATCATCGTCGCGCTCCAGCGAAAGCGGTCCTCGCCGAAAATGACCCAGAGCGCTGCCGGCACCTGT
CCTACGAGTTGCATGATAAAGAAGACAGTCATAAGTGCGGCGACGATAGTCATGTCCCGCGCCCACCGGA
AGGAGCTGACTGGGTTGAAGGCTCTCAAGGGCATCGGTCGAGATCCCGGTGCCTAATGAGTGAGCTAACT
TACATTAATTGCGTTGCGCTCACTGCCCGCTTTCCAGTCGGGAAACCTGTCGTGCCAGCTGCATTAATGA
ATCGGCCAACGCGCGGGGAGAGGCGGTTTGCGTATTGGGCGCCAGGGTGGTTTTTCTTTTCACCAGTGAG
ACGGGCAACAGCTGATTGCCCTTCACCGCCTGGCCCTGAGAGAGTTGCAGCAAGCGGTCCACGCTGGTTT
GCCCCAGCAGGCGAAAATCCTGTTTGATGGTGGTTAACGGCGGGATATAACATGAGCTGTCTTCGGTATC
GTCGTATCCCACTACCGAGATATCCGCACCAACGCGCAGCCCGGACTCGGTAATGGCGCGCATTGCGCCC
AGCGCCATCTGATCGTTGGCAACCAGCATCGCAGTGGGAACGATGCCCTCATTCAGCATTTGCATGGTTT
GTTGAAAACCGGACATGGCACTCCAGTCGCCTTCCCGTTCCGCTATCGGCTGAATTTGATTGCGAGTGAG
ATATTTATGCCAGCCAGCCAGACGCAGACGCGCCGAGACAGAACTTAATGGGCCCGCTAACAGCGCGATT
TGCTGGTGACCCAATGCGACCAGATGCTCCACGCCCAGTCGCGTACCGTCTTCATGGGAGAAAATAATAC
TGTTGATGGGTGTCTGGTCAGAGACATCAAGAAATAACGCCGGAACATTAGTGCAGGCAGCTTCCACAGC
AATGGCATCCTGGTCATCCAGCTGATAGTTAATGATCAGCCCACTGACGCGTTGCGCGAGAAGATTGTGC
ACCGCCGCTTTACAGGCTTCGACGCCGCTTCGTTCTACCATCGACACCACCACGCTGGCACCCAGTTGAT
CGGCGCGAGATTTAATCGCCGCGACAATTTGCGACGGCGCGTGCAGGGCCAGACTGGAGGTGGCAACGCC
AATCAGCAACGACTGTTTGCCCGCCAGTTGTTGTGCCACGCGGTTGGGAATGTAATTCAGCTCCGCCATC
GCCGCTTCCACTTTTTCCCGCGTTTTCGCAGAAACGTGGCTGGCCTGGTTCACCACGCGGGAAACGGTCT
GATAAGAGACACCGGCATACTCTGCGACATCGTATAACGTTACTGGTTTCACATTCACCACCCTGAATTG
ACTCTCTTCCGGGCGCTATCATGCCATACCGCGAAAGGTTTTGCGCCATTCGATGGTGTCCGGGATCTCG
ACGCTCTCCCTTATGCGACTCCTGCATTAGGAAGCAGCCCAGTAGTAGGTTGAGGCCGTTGAGCACCGCC
GCCGCAAGGAATGGTGCATGCAAGGAGATGGCGCCCAACAGTCCCCCGGCCACGGGGCCTGCCACCATAC
CCACGCCGAAACAAGCGCTCATGAGCCCGAAGTGGCGAGCCCGATCTTCCCCATCGGTGATGTCGGCGAT
ATAGGCGCCAGCAACCGCACCTGTGGCGCCGGTGATGCCGGCCACGATGCGTCCGGCGTAGAGGATCGAG
ATCTCGATCCCGCGAAAT
Features (pLannotate 1.2.2; 19 found; start..end, strand, type, name):
      1..19      +  promoter       T7 promoter: promoter for bacteriophage T7 RNA polymerase
     20..44      +  protein_bind   lac operator: The lac repressor binds to the lac operator to inhibit transcription in E. coli. This inhibition can be relieved by adding lactose or isopropyl-β-D-thiogalactopyranoside (IPTG). lac repressor encoded by lacI
     59..81      +  RBS            RBS: efficient ribosome binding site from bacteriophage T7 gene 10 (Olins and Rangwala, 1989)
    158..712     +  CDS            TBXT (fragment): TBXT_HUMAN - Also known as T. Experimental evidence at protein level: Swiss-Prot protein existence level 1. Involved in the transcriptional regulation of genes required for mesoderm formation and differentiation. Binds to a palindromic site (called T site) and activates gene transcription when bound to such a site. From Homo sapiens (Human).
    828..845     +  CDS            9xHis (fragment): 9xHis affinity tag
    855..904     +  CDS            SET1 (fragment): solubility-enhancement tag derived from T7 phage gene 10B
    912..959     +  terminator     T7 terminator: transcription terminator for bacteriophage T7 RNA polymerase
    996..1424    +  rep_origin     f1 ori (sequence partly withheld): f1 bacteriophage origin of replication; arrow indicates direction of (+) strand synthesis
   1477..1534    +  promoter       AmpR promoter (fragment): bla
   1543..2358    -  CDS            KanR: aminoglycoside phosphotransferase; aph(3')-Ia; confers resistance to kanamycin in bacteria or G418 (Geneticin®) in eukaryotes
   2480..3068    +  rep_origin     ori: high-copy-number ColE1/pMB1/pBR322/pUC origin of replication
   3254..3393    -  misc_feature   bom: basis of mobility region from pBR322
   3495..3686    -  CDS            rop: Rop protein, which maintains plasmids at low copy number; rop
   3703..4083    +  CDS            YPB1_ECOLX: Protein predicted: Swiss-Prot protein existence level 4. From Escherichia coli.
   4155..4446    -  CDS            TcR (fragment): tetracycline efflux protein; tet; confers resistance to tetracycline
   4461..4482    -  protein_bind   CAP binding site: CAP binding activates transcription in the presence of cAMP. E. coli catabolite activator protein
   4495..5577    -  CDS            lacI: lac repressor; lacI; The lac repressor binds to the lac operator to inhibit transcription in E. coli. This inhibition can be relieved by adding lactose or isopropyl-β-D-thiogalactopyranoside (IPTG).
   5578..5655    -  promoter       lacI promoter: lacI
   5663..5942    -  CDS            TcR (fragment): tetracycline efflux protein; tet; confers resistance to tetracycline
