[The description below was written by a language model from this plasmid's Addgene catalogue record and pLannotate feature annotations shown in this document.]
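Description:
TBXTA-c044 is a bacterial expression plasmid built on the pNIC-Bio3 backbone from the SGC, a pET-style vector designed for ligation-independent cloning. It is maintained in E. coli through a ColE1/pMB1-type origin and selected with kanamycin via an aminoglycoside phosphotransferase gene. The catalogue lists it as high copy, although the feature table also shows the rop gene and the bom region inherited from pBR322, elements usually associated with moderated copy number. An f1 origin is present, along with short tetracycline-resistance remnants that appear to be non-functional backbone leftovers.

The insert is a codon-optimised fragment of human TBXT (Brachyury) covering residues E41 to D225, the T-box DNA-binding domain, and carrying the G177D substitution. Expression is driven by a T7 promoter followed by a lac operator and the phage T7 gene 10 ribosome binding site, and it ends at a T7 terminator. A plasmid-borne lacI gene supplies repressor, so transcription is IPTG-inducible in hosts that provide T7 RNA polymerase. According to the catalogue, the backbone adds an N-terminal His6 tag with a TEV protease cleavage site and a C-terminal Avi-tag, a short peptide that can be enzymatically biotinylated. The automated annotation does not label either of these explicitly. It instead marks a histidine-tag fragment and a short T7 gene 10-related fragment downstream of the insert, and the record does not say whether these lie within the translated fusion.

The stated purpose is protein expression and streptavidin pull-down: the His tag allows affinity purification, and the biotinylated Avi-tag allows the Brachyury DNA-binding domain to be captured on streptavidin.
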