Addgene plasmid #139767: TBXTA-c044
Purpose: Protein expression/Streptavidin pull-down
Depositing lab: Opher Gileadi. Depositing organization: University of Oxford.
Backbone
  Vector backbone: pNIC-Bio3 (Genbank: JN792439.1)
  Backbone manufacturer: SGC
  Backbone size w/o insert (bp): 5424
  Vector type: Bacterial Expression
Growth in bacteria
  Bacterial resistance: Kanamycin, 50 μg/mL
  Growth temperature: 37°C
  Growth strain: DH5alpha
  Copy number: High Copy
Gene/Insert
  Gene/Insert name: TBXT, DNA-binding domain, G177D (alt name: Brachyury)
  Species: H. sapiens (human)
  Insert size (bp): 587
  Mutation: G177D; contains only amino acids E41- D225
  Entrez Gene: TBXT (a.k.a. SAVA, T, TFT)
  Promoter: T7
  Tag / fusion protein: His6-TEV (N terminal on backbone); Avi-tag (Biotin) (C terminal on backbone)
  Cloning method: Ligation Independent Cloning
  Sequencing primers: 5′ T7F; 3′ T7R
Terms and licenses: Academic/Nonprofit Terms; Industry Terms: Not Available to Industry
Depositor comments: E41- D225: Codon-optimized for E. coli expression
How to cite: TBXTA-c044 was a gift from Opher Gileadi (Addgene plasmid # 139767 ; http://n2t.net/addgene:139767 ; RRID:Addgene_139767)
