>Addgene plasmid #139767 | TBXTA-c044 | depositor partial sequence | sequence record 270503 | Expressed ORF
ATGCACCATCATCATCATCATTCTTCTGGTGTAGATCTGGGTACCGAGAACCTGTACTTCCAATCCATGG
AACTGCGTGTGGGTCTGGAAGAAAGCGAACTGTGGCTGCGCTTTAAAGAGCTGACCAACGAAATGATCGT
GACCAAAAACGGCCGCCGCATGTTTCCTGTGCTGAAAGTTAACGTGAGCGGCCTGGACCCGAACGCCATG
TACAGCTTCCTGCTGGATTTCGTTGCCGCAGATAACCACCGCTGGAAGTATGTGAACGGCGAATGGGTGC
CGGGTGGCAAACCGGAACCGCAGGCACCTAGCTGCGTGTATATCCACCCGGATAGCCCTAACTTCGGTGC
CCATTGGATGAAAGCCCCGGTGAGCTTCAGCAAGGTGAAGCTGACCAACAAACTGAACGGCGGCGGCCAA
ATCATGCTGAACAGCTTACATAAATATGAACCTCGCATCCACATTGTGCGTGTGGGCGACCCGCAACGTA
TGATCACCAGCCATTGCTTCCCGGAGACACAGTTCATTGCCGTTACCGCCTACCAGAACGAGGAAATTAC
CGCACTGAAAATTAAATACAACCCTTTTGCAAAAGCCTTCTTAGATGCCAAAGAGCGCAGCGACAGCAGT
AAAGGTGGATACGGCCTGAATGATATCTTTGAAGCGCAGAAGATTGAATGGCATGAATGA
